>Addgene plasmid #42500 | GI-Gal4 DBD | depositor full sequence | sequence record 57340 | GI-Gal4 DBD sequence 9320 bps
GACGGATCGGGAGATCTCCCGATCCCCTATGGTCGACTCTCAGTACAATCTGCTCTGATGCCGCATAGTT
AAGCCAGTATCTGCTCCCTGCTTGTGTGTTGGAGGTCGCTGAGTAGTGCGCGAGCAAAATTTAAGCTACA
ACAAGGCAAGGCTTGACCGACAATTGCATGAAGAATCTGCTTAGGGTTAGGCGTTTTGCGCTGCTTCGCG
ATGTACGGGCCAGATATACGCGTTGACATTGATTATTGACTAGTTATTAATAGTAATCAATTACGGGGTC
ATTAGTTCATAGCCCATATATGGAGTTCCGCGTTACATAACTTACGGTAAATGGCCCGCCTGGCTGACCG
CCCAACGACCCCCGCCCATTGACGTCAATAATGACGTATGTTCCCATAGTAACGCCAATAGGGACTTTCC
ATTGACGTCAATGGGTGGACTATTTACGGTAAACTGCCCACTTGGCAGTACATCAAGTGTATCATATGCC
AAGTACGCCCCCTATTGACGTCAATGACGGTAAATGGCCCGCCTGGCATTATGCCCAGTACATGACCTTA
TGGGACTTTCCTACTTGGCAGTACATCTACGTATTAGTCATCGCTATTACCATGGTGATGCGGTTTTGGC
AGTACATCAATGGGCGTGGATAGCGGTTTGACTCACGGGGATTTCCAAGTCTCCACCCCATTGACGTCAA
TGGGAGTTTGTTTTGGCACCAAAATCAACGGGACTTTCCAAAATGTCGTAACAACTCCGCCCCATTGACG
CAAATGGGCGGTAGGCGTGTACGGTGGGAGGTCTATATAAGCAGAGCTCTCTGGCTAACTAGAGAACCCA
CTGCTTACTGGCTTATCGAAATTAATACGACTCACTATAGGGAGACCCAAGCTTGGTACCGAGCTCGGAT
CCACTAGTAACGGCCGCCAGTGTGCTGGAATTCGCCACCATGGCTAGTTCATCTTCATCTGAGAGATGGA
TCGATGGTCTTCAGTTCTCTTCCTTGTTATGGCCTCCGCCACGAGATCCTCAACAACATAAGGATCAAGT
CGTTGCTTATGTTGAATATTTTGGTCAATTTACATCAGAGCAATTCCCAGATGACATTGCTGAGTTGGTC
CGGCATCAGTATCCATCAACCGAGAAGCGACTTTTGGACGATGTGCTGGCGATGTTTGTCCTTCATCATC
CGGAGCATGGTCATGCAGTCATTCTTCCAATCATTTCATGTCTTATTGATGGCTCGTTGGTGTACAGCAA
GGAAGCTCATCCGTTTGCCTCTTTCATATCTTTAGTTTGCCCAAGTAGTGAGAATGACTATTCGGAGCAA
TGGGCTTTGGCATGTGGAGAAATCCTTCGCATTTTGACTCATTACAACCGTCCCATTTATAAAACTGAGC
AGCAAAATGGAGATACAGAGAGAAATTGTCTGAGCAAAGCTACAACTAGTGGTTCTCCGACTTCAGAGCC
TAAGGCTGGATCACCAACACAGCATGAAAGGAAACCTTTAAGGCCTTTGTCTCCATGGATCAGTGATATA
CTACTTGCTGCTCCTCTTGGTATAAGAAGTGACTATTTCCGATGGTGTAGTGGTGTAATGGGTAAATATG
CTGCTGGAGAGCTCAAGCCGCCAACCATTGCTTCTCGAGGATCTGGTAAACATCCTCAACTGATGCCTTC
AACCCCAAGATGGGCTGTTGCTAATGGAGCTGGTGTCATACTGAGTGTTTGTGATGATGAAGTTGCTCGA
TATGAGACTGCTACGCTGACAGCGGTCGCTGTCCCTGCACTTCTTCTTCCTCCGCCAACGACATCCTTAG
ATGAGCATCTAGTTGCTGGCCTTCCAGCTCTTGAACCATATGCACGTTTGTTTCATAGATACTATGCCAT
TGCAACTCCAAGTGCTACGCAGAGACTTCTTCTTGGACTCTTAGAAGCACCACCGTCGTGGGCTCCAGAT
GCACTTGATGCTGCTGTACAGCTTGTGGAACTCCTTCGAGCTGCTGAAGATTATGCATCTGGTGTAAGGC
TACCCAGGAACTGGATGCATTTGCACTTCTTGCGGGCTATAGGAATTGCTATGTCTATGAGGGCAGGTGT
TGCTGCTGATGCTGCAGCCGCTTTGCTTTTCCGCATACTCTCACAGCCGGCACTGCTTTTTCCTCCGCTA
AGTCAAGTTGAGGGAGTAGAAATTCAGCACGCGCCTATTGGTGGCTACAGTTCAAATTACAGAAAACAGA
TAGAAGTTCCTGCAGCAGAAGCAACCATTGAAGCCACTGCCCAAGGAATTGCCTCAATGCTTTGTGCTCA
TGGTCCTGAAGTTGAGTGGAGAATTTGCACTATATGGGAAGCTGCTTATGGTTTGATCCCTTTAAATTCT
TCGGCGGTTGATCTTCCCGAAATCATAGTTGCTACCCCACTGCAACCTCCTATCTTGTCATGGAATTTAT
ACATTCCACTCCTCAAAGTACTTGAATATCTTCCACGGGGGAGTCCTTCGGAAGCATGCTTGATGAAAAT
ATTTGTTGCCACTGTGGAAACAATACTCAGTAGAACTTTTCCGCCTGAATCTTCCAGGGAACTAACCAGA
AAAGCTAGATCGAGTTTTACCACAAGATCAGCGACCAAAAATCTTGCTATGTCTGAGCTTCGTGCTATGG
TCCATGCTCTCTTTTTAGAATCATGCGCTGGTGTGGAATTAGCTTCACGCCTACTTTTTGTTGTGTTGAC
TGTATGTGTTAGCCATGAAGCACAGTCTAGTGGTAGCAAGAGACCGAGAAGTGAATATGCTAGTACTACT
GAAAATATTGAGGCGAATCAACCTGTATCTAACAATCAAACTGCTAACCGTAAAAGTAGGAATGTCAAGG
GACAGGGACCTGTGGCAGCATTTGATTCATACGTTCTTGCTGCTGTTTGTGCTCTTGCCTGTGAGGTTCA
GCTGTATCCTATGATCTCTGGTGGGGGGAACTTTTCCAATTCTGCCGTGGCTGGAACTATTACAAAGCCT
GTAAAGATAAATGGGTCATCTAAAGAGTATGGAGCTGGGATTGACTCGGCAATTAGTCATACGCGCCGAA
TTTTGGCAATCCTAGAGGCACTCTTTTCATTAAAACCATCTTCTGTGGGGACTCCATGGAGTTACAGTTC
TAGTGAGATAGTTGCTGCGGCCATGGTTGCAGCTCATATTTCCGAACTGTTCAGACGTTCAAAGGCCTTG
ACGCATGCATTGTCTGGGTTGATGAGATGTAAGTGGGATAAGGAAATTCATAAAAGAGCATCATCATTAT
ATAACCTCATAGATGTTCACAGCAAAGTTGTTGCCTCCATTGTTGACAAAGCTGAACCCTTGGAAGCCTA
CCTTAAGAATACACCGGTTCAGAAGGATTCTGTGACCTGTTTAAACTGGAAACAAGAGAACACATGTGCA
AGCACCACATGCTTTGATACAGCGGTGACATCCGCCTCAAGGACTGAAATGAATCCAAGAGGAAACCATA
AGTATGCTAGACATTCAGATGAAGGCTCAGGAAGACCCTCAGAGAAGGGTATCAAAGATTTCCTCTTGGA
TGCTTCTGATCTAGCGAATTTCCTCACAGCTGATAGACTCGCAGGGTTCTATTGTGGTACACAAAAGCTT
TTGAGGTCAGTGCTTGCAGAGAAACCGGAGCTGTCTTTCTCCGTTGTTTCACTGTTATGGCACAAACTGA
TTGCTGCTCCTGAAATCCAGCCCACCGCAGAAAGCACCTCTGCGCAACAAGGATGGAGACAGGTTGTTGA
TGCGCTATGCAATGTCGTATCTGCAACGCCAGCGAAAGCAGCAGCAGCAGTTGTCCTTCAGGCTGAAAGG
GAGTTGCAGCCTTGGATCGCCAAAGATGATGAAGAAGGCCAAAAAATGTGGAAAATCAACCAACGGATAG
TCAAAGTGTTGGTGGAACTCATGCGCAATCATGACAGGCCTGAGTCACTGGTGATTCTCGCAAGTGCATC
AGATCTTCTTCTGCGGGCAACTGATGGAATGCTTGTTGATGGAGAAGCTTGTACATTACCTCAACTTGAG
CTACTTGAAGCCACGGCAAGAGCAATACAGCCGGTGCTAGCTTGGGGGCCATCTGGACTAGCAGTGGTCG
ACGGTTTATCCAATCTATTGAAGTGTCGTCTACCAGCAACAATACGGTGCCTTTCACACCCAAGTGCACA
CGTACGTGCCTTAAGCACGTCAGTACTACGTGATATCATGAACCAAAGCTCCATACCCATCAAAGTAACT
CCAAAACTGCCAACAACAGAGAAGAACGGAATGAATAGTCCGTCCTATCGATTCTTCAACGCCGCCTCAA
TAGACTGGAAAGCCGATATCCAAAACTGTTTAAACTGGGAAGCTCACAGCTTGCTCTCCACAACTATGCC
TACTCAGTTTCTCGACACTGCGGCTCGGGAACTCGGCTGTACTATATCCTTGTCCCAAGCGGCCGCAAGT
GCTGGTAAGCTACTGTCTTCTATCGAACAAGCATGCGATATTTGCCGACTTAAAAAGCTCAAGTGCTCCA
AAGAAAAACCGAAGTGCGCCAAGTGTCTGAAGAACAACTGGGAGTGTCGCTACTCTCCCAAAACCAAAAG
GTCTCCGCTGACTAGGGCACATCTGACAGAAGTGGAATCAAGGCTAGAAAGACTGGAACAGCTATTTCTA
CTGATTTTTCCTCGAGAAGACCTTGACATGATTTTGAAAATGGATTCTTTACAGGATATAAAAGCATTGT
TAACAGGATTATTTGTACAAGATAATGTGAATAAAGATGCCGTCACAGATAGATTGGCTTCAGTGGAGAC
TGATATGCCTCTAACATTGAGACAGCATAGAATAAGTGCGACATCATCATCGGAAGAGAGTAGTAACAAA
GGTCAAAGACAGTTGACTGTATCGCCGTAATCTAGAGGGCCCTATTCTATAGTGTCACCTAAATGCTAGA
GCTCGCTGATCAGCCTCGACTGTGCCTTCTAGTTGCCAGCCATCTGTTGTTTGCCCCTCCCCCGTGCCTT
CCTTGACCCTGGAAGGTGCCACTCCCACTGTCCTTTCCTAATAAAATGAGGAAATTGCATCGCATTGTCT
GAGTAGGTGTCATTCTATTCTGGGGGGTGGGGTGGGGCAGGACAGCAAGGGGGAGGATTGGGAAGACAAT
AGCAGGCATGCTGGGGATGCGGTGGGCTCTATGGCTTCTGAGGCGGAAAGAACCAGCTGGGGCTCTAGGG
GGTATCCCC
[124 nt withheld, positions 5260-5383]
C
[32 nt withheld, positions 5385-5416]
CA
[57 nt withheld, positions 5419-5475]
A
[49 nt withheld, positions 5477-5525]
CCTTTGACGTTGGAGTCCACGTTCTTT
[37 nt withheld, positions 5553-5589]
ACCCTATCTCGGTCTATTCTTTTGATTTATAAGGGATTTTGGGGATTTCGGCCTATTGGTTAAAAAATGA
GCTGATTTAACAAAAATTTAACGCGAATTAATTCTGTGGAATGTGTGTCAGTTAGGGTGTGGAAAGTCCC
CAGGCTCCCCAGGCAGGCAGAAGTATGCAAAGCATGCATCTCAATTAGTCAGCAACCAGGTGTGGAAAGT
CCCCAGGCTCCCCAGCAGGCAGAAGTATGCAAAGCATGCATCTCAATTAGTCAGCAACCATAGTCCCGCC
CCTAACTCCGCCCATCCCGCCCCTAACTCCGCCCAGTTCCGCCCATTCTCCGCCCCATGGCTGACTAATT
TTTTTTATTTATGCAGAGGCCGAGGCCGCCTCTGCCTCTGAGCTATTCCAGAAGTAGTGAGGAGGCTTTT
TTGGAGGCCTAGGCTTTTGCAAAAAGCTCCCGGGAGCTTGTATATCCATTTTCGGATCTGATCAAGAGAC
AGGATGAGGATCGTTTCGCATGATTGAACAAGATGGATTGCACGCAGGTTCTCCGGCCGCTTGGGTGGAG
AGGCTATTCGGCTATGACTGGGCACAACAGACAATCGGCTGCTCTGATGCCGCCGTGTTCCGGCTGTCAG
CGCAGGGGCGCCCGGTTCTTTTTGTCAAGACCGACCTGTCCGGTGCCCTGAATGAACTGCAGGACGAGGC
AGCGCGGCTATCGTGGCTGGCCACGACGGGCGTTCCTTGCGCAGCTGTGCTCGACGTTGTCACTGAAGCG
GGAAGGGACTGGCTGCTATTGGGCGAAGTGCCGGGGCAGGATCTCCTGTCATCTCACCTTGCTCCTGCCG
AGAAAGTATCCATCATGGCTGATGCAATGCGGCGGCTGCATACGCTTGATCCGGCTACCTGCCCATTCGA
CCACCAAGCGAAACATCGCATCGAGCGAGCACGTACTCGGATGGAAGCCGGTCTTGTCGATCAGGATGAT
CTGGACGAAGAGCATCAGGGGCTCGCGCCAGCCGAACTGTTCGCCAGGCTCAAGGCGCGCATGCCCGACG
GCGAGGATCTCGTCGTGACCCATGGCGATGCCTGCTTGCCGAATATCATGGTGGAAAATGGCCGCTTTTC
TGGATTCATCGACTGTGGCCGGCTGGGTGTGGCGGACCGCTATCAGGACATAGCGTTGGCTACCCGTGAT
ATTGCTGAAGAGCTTGGCGGCGAATGGGCTGACCGCTTCCTCGTGCTTTACGGTATCGCCGCTCCCGATT
CGCAGCGCATCGCCTTCTATCGCCTTCTTGACGAGTTCTTCTGAGCGGGACTCTGGGGTTCGAAATGACC
GACCAAGCGACGCCCAACCTGCCATCACGAGATTTCGATTCCACCGCCGCCTTCTATGAAAGGTTGGGCT
TCGGAATCGTTTTCCGGGACGCCGGCTGGATGATCCTCCAGCGCGGGGATCTCATGCTGGAGTTCTTCGC
CCACCCCAACTTGTTTATTGCAGCTTATAATGGTTACAAATAAAGCAATAGCATCACAAATTTCACAAAT
AAAGCATTTTTTTCACTGCATTCTAGTTGTGGTTTGTCCAAACTCATCAATGTATCTTATCATGTCTGTA
TACCGTCGACCTCTAGCTAGAGCTTGGCGTAATCATGGTCATAGCTGTTTCCTGTGTGAAATTGTTATCC
GCTCACAATTCCACACAACATACGAGCCGGAAGCATAAAGTGTAAAGCCTGGGGTGCCTAATGAGTGAGC
TAACTCACATTAATTGCGTTGCGCTCACTGCCCGCTTTCCAGTCGGGAAACCTGTCGTGCCAGCTGCATT
AATGAATCGGCCAACGCGCGGGGAGAGGCGGTTTGCGTATTGGGCGCTCTTCCGCTTCCTCGCTCACTGA
CTCGCTGCGCTCGGTCGTTCGGCTGCGGCGAGCGGTATCAGCTCACTCAAAGGCGGTAATACGGTTATCC
ACAGAATCAGGGGATAACGCAGGAAAGAACATGTGAGCAAAAGGCCAGCAAAAGGCCAGGAACCGTAAAA
AGGCCGCGTTGCTGGCGTTTTTCCATAGGCTCCGCCCCCCTGACGAGCATCACAAAAATCGACGCTCAAG
TCAGAGGTGGCGAAACCCGACAGGACTATAAAGATACCAGGCGTTTCCCCCTGGAAGCTCCCTCGTGCGC
TCTCCTGTTCCGACCCTGCCGCTTACCGGATACCTGTCCGCCTTTCTCCCTTCGGGAAGCGTGGCGCTTT
CTCAATGCTCACGCTGTAGGTATCTCAGTTCGGTGTAGGTCGTTCGCTCCAAGCTGGGCTGTGTGCACGA
ACCCCCCGTTCAGCCCGACCGCTGCGCCTTATCCGGTAACTATCGTCTTGAGTCCAACCCGGTAAGACAC
GACTTATCGCCACTGGCAGCAGCCACTGGTAACAGGATTAGCAGAGCGAGGTATGTAGGCGGTGCTACAG
AGTTCTTGAAGTGGTGGCCTAACTACGGCTACACTAGAAGGACAGTATTTGGTATCTGCGCTCTGCTGAA
GCCAGTTACCTTCGGAAAAAGAGTTGGTAGCTCTTGATCCGGCAAACAAACCACCGCTGGTAGCGGTGGT
TTTTTTGTTTGCAAGCAGCAGATTACGCGCAGAAAAAAAGGATCTCAAGAAGATCCTTTGATCTTTTCTA
CGGGGTCTGACGCTCAGTGGAACGAAAACTCACGTTAAGGGATTTTGGTCATGAGATTATCAAAAAGGAT
CTTCACCTAGATCCTTTTAAATTAAAAATGAAGTTTTAAATCAATCTAAAGTATATATGAGTAAACTTGG
TCTGACAGTTACCAATGCTTAATCAGTGAGGCACCTATCTCAGCGATCTGTCTATTTCGTTCATCCATAG
TTGCCTGACTCCCCGTCGTGTAGATAACTACGATACGGGAGGGCTTACCATCTGGCCCCAGTGCTGCAAT
GATACCGCGAGACCCACGCTCACCGGCTCCAGATTTATCAGCAATAAACCAGCCAGCCGGAAGGGCCGAG
CGCAGAAGTGGTCCTGCAACTTTATCCGCCTCCATCCAGTCTATTAATTGTTGCCGGGAAGCTAGAGTAA
GTAGTTCGCCAGTTAATAGTTTGCGCAACGTTGTTGCCATTGCTACAGGCATCGTGGTGTCACGCTCGTC
GTTTGGTATGGCTTCATTCAGCTCCGGTTCCCAACGATCAAGGCGAGTTACATGATCCCCCATGTTGTGC
AAAAAAGCGGTTAGCTCCTTCGGTCCTCCGATCGTTGTCAGAAGTAAGTTGGCCGCAGTGTTATCACTCA
TGGTTATGGCAGCACTGCATAATTCTCTTACTGTCATGCCATCCGTAAGATGCTTTTCTGTGACTGGTGA
GTACTCAACCAAGTCATTCTGAGAATAGTGTATGCGGCGACCGAGTTGCTCTTGCCCGGCGTCAATACGG
GATAATACCGCGCCACATAGCAGAACTTTAAAAGTGCTCATCATTGGAAAACGTTCTTCGGGGCGAAAAC
TCTCAAGGATCTTACCGCTGTTGAGATCCAGTTCGATGTAACCCACTCGTGCACCCAACTGATCTTCAGC
ATCTTTTACTTTCACCAGCGTTTCTGGGTGAGCAAAAACAGGAAGGCAAAATGCCGCAAAAAAGGGAATA
AGGGCGACACGGAAATGTTGAATACTCATACTCTTCCTTTTTCAATATTATTGAAGCATTTATCAGGGTT
ATTGTCTCATGAGCGGATACA
Features (pLannotate 1.2.2; 22 found; start..end, strand, type, name):
     36..80      -  misc_feature   bom (fragment): basis of mobility region from pBR322
    235..614     +  enhancer       CMV enhancer: human cytomegalovirus immediate early enhancer
    615..818     +  promoter       CMV promoter: human cytomegalovirus (CMV) immediate early promoter
    814..847     +  LTR            5' LTR (truncated) (fragment): truncated 5' long terminal repeat (LTR) from HIV-1
    863..881     +  promoter       T7 promoter: promoter for bacteriophage T7 RNA polymerase
    950..4468    +  CDS            GI: GIGAN_ARATH - Experimental evidence at protein level: Swiss-Prot protein existence level 1. Involved in regulation of circadian rhythm and photoperiodic flowering. May play a role in maintenance of circadian amplitude and period length. Is involved in phytochrome B signaling. Stabilizes ADO3 and the circadian photoreceptor ADO1/ZTL. Regulates 'CONSTANS' (CO) in the long-day flowering pathway by modulating the ADO3-dependent protein stability of CDF1 and CDF2, but is not essential to activate CO transcription. Regulates, via the microRNA miR172, a CO-independent pathway that promotes photoperio
   4487..4924    +  CDS            GAL4 DNA binding domain: DNA binding domain of the GAL4 transcriptional activator; Saccharomyces cerevisiae GAL4 (truncated)
   4946..4964    -  promoter       SP6 promoter: promoter for bacteriophage SP6 RNA polymerase
   4990..5214    +  polyA_signal   bGH poly(A) signal: bovine growth hormone polyadenylation signal
   5218..5239    +  promoter       SV40 promoter (fragment): SV40 enhancer and early promoter
   5260..5688    +  rep_origin     f1 ori (sequence partly withheld): f1 bacteriophage origin of replication; arrow indicates direction of (+) strand synthesis
   5702..6032    +  promoter       SV40 promoter: SV40 enhancer and early promoter
   6099..6890    +  CDS            neo: KKA2_KLEPN - Also known as kan, nptII. Experimental evidence at protein level: Swiss-Prot protein existence level 1. Resistance to kanamycin, neomycin, paromomycin, ribostamycin, butirosin and gentamicin B. From Klebsiella pneumoniae.
   6914..7072    +  CDS            ble (fragment): BLE_KLEPN - Experimental evidence at protein level: Swiss-Prot protein existence level 1. Binding protein with a strong affinity to the bleomycin family of antibiotics. Binds to CL990; an antimitotic-antibiotic compound. From Klebsiella pneumoniae.
   7067..7188    +  polyA_signal   SV40 poly(A) signal: SV40 polyadenylation signal
   7261..7277    -  protein_bind   lac operator: The lac repressor binds to the lac operator to inhibit transcription in E. coli. This inhibition can be relieved by adding lactose or isopropyl-β-D-thiogalactopyranoside (IPTG). lac repressor encoded by lacI
   7285..7315    -  promoter       lac promoter: promoter for the E. coli lac operon
   7330..7351    -  protein_bind   CAP binding site: CAP binding activates transcription in the presence of cAMP. E. coli catabolite activator protein
   7364..7456    -  CDS            lacI (fragment): lac repressor; lacI; The lac repressor binds to the lac operator to inhibit transcription in E. coli. This inhibition can be relieved by adding lactose or isopropyl-β-D-thiogalactopyranoside (IPTG).
   7639..8227    -  rep_origin     ori: high-copy-number ColE1/pMB1/pBR322/pUC origin of replication
   8398..9258    -  CDS            AmpR: β-lactamase; bla; confers resistance to ampicillin, carbenicillin, and related antibiotics
   9259..9320    -  promoter       AmpR promoter: bla
