[The description below was written by a language model from this plasmid's Addgene catalogue record and pLannotate feature annotations shown in this document.]
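Description:
GI-Gal4 DBD is a mammalian expression plasmid built on the pcDNA3.1 backbone (about 9.3 kb in total) that encodes the Arabidopsis thaliana circadian and flowering-time protein GIGANTEA (GI) fused to the DNA-binding domain of the yeast GAL4 transcriptional activator. It is propagated in E. coli through a high-copy ColE1/pUC-type origin with ampicillin selection from the AmpR (β-lactamase) gene, and it also carries an f1 origin. A separate SV40 promoter drives a neomycin/kanamycin phosphotransferase gene followed by an SV40 polyadenylation signal, the standard pcDNA3.1 cassette that allows selection of stably transfected mammalian cells.

The roughly 4 kb insert sits between EcoRI and XbaI sites and is transcribed from the CMV immediate-early enhancer and promoter, with a bovine growth hormone polyadenylation signal downstream. T7 and SP6 promoters flank the insert and serve as sequencing primer sites. The catalogue entry lists the Gal4 DBD as an N-terminal fusion, but the feature table places the GI coding sequence first and the GAL4 DNA-binding domain immediately after it, which would put the DBD at the C-terminus of GI; the two sources therefore disagree on orientation.

The plasmid is described as one part of a light-inducible transcription factor, from work on inducing protein-protein interactions in live cells with light. In such a design, the GI-Gal4 DBD fusion would occupy GAL4 binding sites upstream of a reporter or target gene, and a light-dependent GI binding partner carrying an activation domain would be recruited on illumination. The record does not name the partner construct or the reporter.
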