Addgene plasmid #42500: GI-Gal4 DBD
Purpose: GIGANTEA fused with Gal4 DNA binding domain (DBD), part of a light-inducible transcription factor
Depositing lab: Ricardo Dolmetsch. Depositing organization: Stanford University. Publication: Induction of protein-protein interactions in live cells using light. Yazawa M, Sadaghiani AM, Hsueh B, Dolmetsch RE. Nat Biotechnol. 2009 Oct;27(10):941-5. doi: 10.1038/nbt.1569. Epub 2009 Oct 4. PubMed 19801976.
Backbone
  Vector backbone: pcDNA3.1
  Backbone manufacturer: Invitrogen
  Backbone size w/o insert (bp): 5300
  Total vector size (bp): 9320
  Vector type: Mammalian Expression
Growth in bacteria
  Bacterial resistance: Ampicillin, 100 μg/mL
  Growth temperature: 37°C
  Growth strain: XL10 Gold
  Copy number: High Copy
Gene/Insert
  Gene/Insert name: GIGANTEA fused with Gal4 DBD
  Species: A. thaliana (mustard weed)
  Insert size (bp): 3981
  Promoter: CMV
  Tag / fusion protein: Gal4 DNA binding domain (DBD) (N terminal on insert)
  Cloning method: Restriction Enzyme; 5′ cloning site EcoRI (not destroyed); 3′ cloning site XbaI (not destroyed)
  Sequencing primers: 5′ T7; 3′ SP6
Terms and licenses: Academic/Nonprofit Terms; Industry Terms: Not Available to Industry
How to cite: GI-Gal4 DBD was a gift from Ricardo Dolmetsch (Addgene plasmid # 42500 ; http://n2t.net/addgene:42500 ; RRID:Addgene_42500)
