>Addgene plasmid #42500 | GI-Gal4 DBD | depositor partial sequence | sequence record 57341 | GI
ATGGCTAGTTCATCTTCATCTGAGAGATGGATCGATGGTCTTCAGTTCTCTTCCTTGTTATGGCCTCCGC
CACGAGATCCTCAACAACATAAGGATCAAGTCGTTGCTTATGTTGAATATTTTGGTCAATTTACATCAGA
GCAATTCCCAGATGACATTGCTGAGTTGGTCCGGCATCAGTATCCATCAACCGAGAAGCGACTTTTGGAC
GATGTGCTGGCGATGTTTGTCCTTCATCATCCGGAGCATGGTCATGCAGTCATTCTTCCAATCATTTCAT
GTCTTATTGATGGCTCGTTGGTGTACAGCAAGGAAGCTCATCCGTTTGCCTCTTTCATATCTTTAGTTTG
CCCAAGTAGTGAGAATGACTATTCGGAGCAATGGGCTTTGGCATGTGGAGAAATCCTTCGCATTTTGACT
CATTACAACCGTCCCATTTATAAAACTGAGCAGCAAAATGGAGATACAGAGAGAAATTGTCTGAGCAAAG
CTACAACTAGTGGTTCTCCGACTTCAGAGCCTAAGGCTGGATCACCAACACAGCATGAAAGGAAACCTTT
AAGGCCTTTGTCTCCATGGATCAGTGATATACTACTTGCTGCTCCTCTTGGTATAAGAAGTGACTATTTC
CGATGGTGTAGTGGTGTAATGGGTAAATATGCTGCTGGAGAGCTCAAGCCGCCAACCATTGCTTCTCGAG
GATCTGGTAAACATCCTCAACTGATGCCTTCAACCCCAAGATGGGCTGTTGCTAATGGAGCTGGTGTCAT
ACTGAGTGTTTGTGATGATGAAGTTGCTCGATATGAGACTGCTACGCTGACAGCGGTCGCTGTCCCTGCA
CTTCTTCTTCCTCCGCCAACGACATCCTTAGATGAGCATCTAGTTGCTGGCCTTCCAGCTCTTGAACCAT
ATGCACGTTTGTTTCATAGATACTATGCCATTGCAACTCCAAGTGCTACGCAGAGACTTCTTCTTGGACT
CTTAGAAGCACCACCGTCGTGGGCTCCAGATGCACTTGATGCTGCTGTACAGCTTGTGGAACTCCTTCGA
GCTGCTGAAGATTATGCATCTGGTGTAAGGCTACCCAGGAACTGGATGCATTTGCACTTCTTGCGGGCTA
TAGGAATTGCTATGTCTATGAGGGCAGGTGTTGCTGCTGATGCTGCAGCCGCTTTGCTTTTCCGCATACT
CTCACAGCCGGCACTGCTTTTTCCTCCGCTAAGTCAAGTTGAGGGAGTAGAAATTCAGCACGCGCCTATT
GGTGGCTACAGTTCAAATTACAGAAAACAGATAGAAGTTCCTGCAGCAGAAGCAACCATTGAAGCCACTG
CCCAAGGAATTGCCTCAATGCTTTGTGCTCATGGTCCTGAAGTTGAGTGGAGAATTTGCACTATATGGGA
AGCTGCTTATGGTTTGATCCCTTTAAATTCTTCGGCGGTTGATCTTCCCGAAATCATAGTTGCTACCCCA
CTGCAACCTCCTATCTTGTCATGGAATTTATACATTCCACTCCTCAAAGTACTTGAATATCTTCCACGGG
GGAGTCCTTCGGAAGCATGCTTGATGAAAATATTTGTTGCCACTGTGGAAACAATACTCAGTAGAACTTT
TCCGCCTGAATCTTCCAGGGAACTAACCAGAAAAGCTAGATCGAGTTTTACCACAAGATCAGCGACCAAA
AATCTTGCTATGTCTGAGCTTCGTGCTATGGTCCATGCTCTCTTTTTAGAATCATGCGCTGGTGTGGAAT
TAGCTTCACGCCTACTTTTTGTTGTGTTGACTGTATGTGTTAGCCATGAAGCACAGTCTAGTGGTAGCAA
GAGACCGAGAAGTGAATATGCTAGTACTACTGAAAATATTGAGGCGAATCAACCTGTATCTAACAATCAA
ACTGCTAACCGTAAAAGTAGGAATGTCAAGGGACAGGGACCTGTGGCAGCATTTGATTCATACGTTCTTG
CTGCTGTTTGTGCTCTTGCCTGTGAGGTTCAGCTGTATCCTATGATCTCTGGTGGGGGGAACTTTTCCAA
TTCTGCCGTGGCTGGAACTATTACAAAGCCTGTAAAGATAAATGGGTCATCTAAAGAGTATGGAGCTGGG
ATTGACTCGGCAATTAGTCATACGCGCCGAATTTTGGCAATCCTAGAGGCACTCTTTTCATTAAAACCAT
CTTCTGTGGGGACTCCATGGAGTTACAGTTCTAGTGAGATAGTTGCTGCGGCCATGGTTGCAGCTCATAT
TTCCGAACTGTTCAGACGTTCAAAGGCCTTGACGCATGCATTGTCTGGGTTGATGAGATGTAAGTGGGAT
AAGGAAATTCATAAAAGAGCATCATCATTATATAACCTCATAGATGTTCACAGCAAAGTTGTTGCCTCCA
TTGTTGACAAAGCTGAACCCTTGGAAGCCTACCTTAAGAATACACCGGTTCAGAAGGATTCTGTGACCTG
TTTAAACTGGAAACAAGAGAACACATGTGCAAGCACCACATGCTTTGATACAGCGGTGACATCCGCCTCA
AGGACTGAAATGAATCCAAGAGGAAACCATAAGTATGCTAGACATTCAGATGAAGGCTCAGGAAGACCCT
CAGAGAAGGGTATCAAAGATTTCCTCTTGGATGCTTCTGATCTAGCGAATTTCCTCACAGCTGATAGACT
CGCAGGGTTCTATTGTGGTACACAAAAGCTTTTGAGGTCAGTGCTTGCAGAGAAACCGGAGCTGTCTTTC
TCCGTTGTTTCACTGTTATGGCACAAACTGATTGCTGCTCCTGAAATCCAGCCCACCGCAGAAAGCACCT
CTGCGCAACAAGGATGGAGACAGGTTGTTGATGCGCTATGCAATGTCGTATCTGCAACGCCAGCGAAAGC
AGCAGCAGCAGTTGTCCTTCAGGCTGAAAGGGAGTTGCAGCCTTGGATCGCCAAAGATGATGAAGAAGGC
CAAAAAATGTGGAAAATCAACCAACGGATAGTCAAAGTGTTGGTGGAACTCATGCGCAATCATGACAGGC
CTGAGTCACTGGTGATTCTCGCAAGTGCATCAGATCTTCTTCTGCGGGCAACTGATGGAATGCTTGTTGA
TGGAGAAGCTTGTACATTACCTCAACTTGAGCTACTTGAAGCCACGGCAAGAGCAATACAGCCGGTGCTA
GCTTGGGGGCCATCTGGACTAGCAGTGGTCGACGGTTTATCCAATCTATTGAAGTGTCGTCTACCAGCAA
CAATACGGTGCCTTTCACACCCAAGTGCACACGTACGTGCCTTAAGCACGTCAGTACTACGTGATATCAT
GAACCAAAGCTCCATACCCATCAAAGTAACTCCAAAACTGCCAACAACAGAGAAGAACGGAATGAATAGT
CCGTCCTATCGATTCTTCAACGCCGCCTCAATAGACTGGAAAGCCGATATCCAAAACTGTTTAAACTGGG
AAGCTCACAGCTTGCTCTCCACAACTATGCCTACTCAGTTTCTCGACACTGCGGCTCGGGAACTCGGCTG
TACTATATCCTTGTCCCAA
