>Addgene plasmid #42500 | GI-Gal4 DBD | depositor partial sequence | sequence record 57342 | Gal4 DNA binding domain (Gal4DBD)
AAGCTACTGTCTTCTATCGAACAAGCATGCGATATTTGCCGACTTAAAAAGCTCAAGTGCTCCAAAGAAA
AACCGAAGTGCGCCAAGTGTCTGAAGAACAACTGGGAGTGTCGCTACTCTCCCAAAACCAAAAGGTCTCC
GCTGACTAGGGCACATCTGACAGAAGTGGAATCAAGGCTAGAAAGACTGGAACAGCTATTTCTACTGATT
TTTCCTCGAGAAGACCTTGACATGATTTTGAAAATGGATTCTTTACAGGATATAAAAGCATTGTTAACAG
GATTATTTGTACAAGATAATGTGAATAAAGATGCCGTCACAGATAGATTGGCTTCAGTGGAGACTGATAT
GCCTCTAACATTGAGACAGCATAGAATAAGTGCGACATCATCATCGGAAGAGAGTAGTAACAAAGGTCAA
AGACAGTTGACTGTATCGCCGTAA
