>Addgene plasmid #42500 | GI-Gal4 DBD | addgene partial sequence | sequence record 60535 | BGH-rev 5'-TAGAAGGCACAGTCGAGG-3'
CTCTCTTCCGATGATGATGTCGCACTTATTCTATGCTGTCTCAATGTTAGAGGCATATCAGTCTCCACTG
AAGCCAATCTATCTGTGACGGCATCTTTATTCACATTATCTTGTACAAATAATCCTGTTAACAATGCTTT
TATATCCTGTAAAGAATCCATTTTCAAAATCATGTCAAGGTCTTCTCGAGGAAAAATCAGTAGAAATAGC
TGTTCCAGTCTTTCTAGCCTTGATTCCACTTCTGTCAGATGTGCCCTAGTCAGCGGAGACCTTTTGGTTT
TGGGAGAGTAGCGACACTCCCAGTTGTTCTTCAGACACTTGGCGCACTTCGGTTTTTCTTTGGAGCACTT
GAGCTTTTTAAGTCGGCAAATATCGCATGCTTGTTCGATAGAAGACAGTAGCTTACCAGCACTTGCGGCC
GCTTGGGACAAGGATATAGTACAGCCGAGTTCCCGAGCCGCAGTGTCGAGAAACTGAGTAGGCATAGTTG
TGGAGAGCAAGCTGTGAGCTTCCCAGTTTAAACAGTTTTGGATATCGGCTTTCCAGTCTATTGAGGCGGC
GTTGAAGAATCGATAGGACGGACTATTCATTCCGTTCTTCTCTGTTGTTGGCAGTTTTGGAGTTACTTTG
ATGGGTATGGAGCTTTGGTTCATGATATCACGTAGTACTGACGTGCTTAAGGCACGTACGTGTGCACTTG
GGTGTGAAAGGCACCGTATTGTTGCTGGTAGACGACACTTCAATAGATTGGATAAACCGTCGACCACTGC
TAGTCCAGATGGCCCCCAAGCTAGCACCGGCTGTATTGCTCTTGCCGTGGCTTCAAGTAGCTCAAGTTGA
GGTAA
