>Addgene plasmid #42500 | GI-Gal4 DBD | addgene partial sequence | sequence record 96773 | T7 5'-TAATACGACTCACTATAGGG-3'
CTCGGATCCACTAGTAACGGCCGCCAGTGTGCTGGAATTCGCCACCATGGCTAGTTCATCTTCATCTGAG
AGATGGATCGATGGTCTTCAGTTCTCTTCCTTGTTATGGCCTCCGCCACGAGATCCTCAACAACATAAGG
ATCAAGTCGTTGCTTATGTTGAATATTTTGGTCAATTTACATCAGAGCAATTCCCAGATGACATTGCTGA
GTTGGTCCGGCATCAGTATCCATCAACCGAGAAGCGACTTTTGGACGATGTGCTGGCGATGTTTGTCCTT
CATCATCCGGAGCATGGTCATGCAGTCATTCTTCCAATCATTTCATGTCTTATTGATGGCTCGTTGGTGT
ACAGCAAGGAAGCTCATCCGTTTGCCTCTTTCATATCTTTAGTTTGCCCAAGTAGTGAGAATGACTATTC
GGAGCAATGGGCTTTGGCATGTGGAGAAATCCTTCGCATTTTGACTCATTACAACCGTCCCATTTATAAA
ACTGAGCAGCAAAATGGAGATACAGAGAGAAATTGTCTGAGCAAAGCTACAACTAGTGGTTCTCCGACTT
CAGAGCCTAAGGCTGGATCACCAACACAGCATGAAAGGAAACCTTTAAGGCCTTTGTCTCCATGGATCAG
TGATATACTACTTGCTGCTCCTCTTGGTATAAGAAGTGACTATTTCCGATGGTGTAGTGGTGTAATGGGT
AAATATGCTGCTGGAGAGCTCAAGCCGCCAACCATTGCTTCTCGAGGATCTGGTAAACATCCTCAACTGA
TGCCTTCAACCCCAAGATGGGCTGTTGCTAATGGAGCTGGTGTCATACTGAGTGTTTGTGATGATGAAGT
TGCTCGATATGAGACTGCTACGCTGACAGCGGTCGCTGTCCCTGCACTTCTTCTTCCTCCGCCAACGACA
TCCTTAGATGAGCATCTAGTTGCTGGCCTTCCAGCTCTTGAACCATATGCACGTTTGTTTCATAGATACT
ATGCCATTGCAACTCCAAGTGCTACGCA
